>Addgene plasmid #186056 | pTR-342 pUC19-tNGFR-P2A-CD28 N | addgene full sequence | sequence record 367269 | Addgene NGS Result
TTCGTCTCGCGCGTTTCGGTGATGACGGTGAAAACCTCTGACACATGCAGCTCCCGGAGACGGTCACAGC
TTGTCTGTAAGCGGATGCCGGGAGCAGACAAGCCCGTCAGGGCGCGTCAGCGGGTGTTGGCGGGTGTCGG
GGCTGGCTTAACTATGCGGCATCAGAGCAGATTGTACTGAGAGTGCACCATATGCGGTGTGAAATACCGC
ACAGATGCGTAAGGAGAAAATACCGCATCAGGCGCCATTCGCCATTCAGGCTGCGCAACTGTTGGGAAGG
GCGATCGGTGCGGGCCTCTTCGCTATTACGCCAGCTGGCGAAAGGGGGATGTGCTGCAAGGCGATTAAGT
TGGGTAACGCCAGGGTTTTCCCAGTCACGACGTTGTAAAACGACGGCCAGTGAATTCGAGCTCGGTACCC
GGGGATTTCAAGCACCCCTTTTACACAACTCTTGATATCCATCAATAAAGAATAATTCCCATAAGCCCAT
CATGTAGTGACCGACTATTTTTCAGTGACAAAAAAAAAGTCTTTAAAAATAGAAGTAAAAGTCTAAAGTC
ATCAAAACAACGTTATATCCTGTGTGAAATGCTGCAGTCAGGATGCCTTGTGGTTTGAGTGCCTTGATCA
TGTGCCCTAAGGGGATGGTGGCGGTGGTGGTGGCCGTGGATGACGGAGACTCTCAGGCCTTGGCAGGTGC
GTCTTTCAGTTCCCCTCACACTTCGGGTTCCTCGGGGAGGAGGGGCTGGAACCCTAGCCCATCGTCAGGA
CAAAGATGGGGGCAGGTGCCACTGGCCGCGCCATGGACGGGCCGCGCCTGCTGCTGTTGCTGCTTCTGGG
GGTGTCCCTTGGAGGTGCCAAGGAGGCATGCCCCACAGGCCTGTACACACACAGCGGTGAGTGCTGCAAA
GCCTGCAACCTGGGCGAGGGTGTGGCCCAGCCTTGTGGAGCCAACCAGACCGTGTGTGAGCCCTGCCTGG
ACAGCGTGACGTTCTCCGACGTGGTGAGCGCGACCGAGCCGTGCAAGCCGTGCACCGAGTGCGTGGGGCT
CCAGAGCATGTCGGCGCCATGCGTGGAGGCCGACGACGCCGTGTGCCGCTGCGCCTACGGCTACTACCAG
GATGAGACGACTGGGCGCTGCGAGGCGTGCCGCGTGTGCGAGGCGGGCTCGGGCCTCGTGTTCTCCTGCC
AGGACAAGCAGAACACCGTGTGCGAGGAGTGCCCCGACGGCACGTATTCCGACGAGGCCAACCACGTGGA
CCCGTGCCTGCCCTGCACCGTGTGCGAGGACACCGAGCGCCAGCTCCGCGAGTGCACACGCTGGGCCGAC
GCCGAGTGCGAGGAGATCCCTGGCCGTTGGATTACACGGTCCACACCCCCAGAGGGCTCGGACAGCACAG
CCCCCAGCACCCAGGAGCCTGAGGCACCTCCAGAACAAGACCTCATAGCCAGCACGGTGGCAGGTGTGGT
GACCACAGTGATGGGCAGCTCCCAGCCCGTGGTGACCCGAGGCACCACCGACAACCTCATCCCTGTCTAT
TGCTCCATCCTGGCTGCTGTGGTTGTGGGTCTTGTGGCCTACATAGCCTTCAAGAGGTGGAACAGCCGCG
CCAAGCGCTCGGGTTCGGGTGCCACCAACTTCAGCCTGCTGAAGCAGGCCGGCGACGTGGAGGAGAACCC
CGGCCCCATGCTCAGACTGCTCTTAGCTCTCAACTTATTCCCTTCAATTCAAGTAACAGGTAAACAATGT
TAATGTCTTTCTTTCTGTAAATATTTTTTGAGGTCTTCCAATTGGCTTAGTTTATTTTAAATTTCTAACA
ATGTGTGAAATTTGAACATTTGAAGTGTAGTTTTGCTGTAATAGGGCAATGTGTTATTTTGAAAATCATT
GATTCTCAGACTACAATATAGTATCTTAACAAAAGTCCCTTGGAAATAAATTTTCTAAGCTATTAGTTTC
TCTAGCTATTAGTTGATAGTGTCCCATCCTCTAGAGTCGACCTGCAGGCATGCAAGCTTGGCGTAATCAT
GGTCATAGCTGTTTCCTGTGTGAAATTGTTATCCGCTCACAATTCCACACAACATACGAGCCGGAAGCAT
AAAGTGTAAAGCCTGGGGTGCCTAATGAGTGAGCTAACTCACATTAATTGCGTTGCGCTCACTGCCCGCT
TTCCAGTCGGGAAACCTGTCGTGCCAGCTGCATTAATGAATCGGCCAACGCGCGGGGAGAGGCGGTTTGC
GTATTGGGCGCTCTTCCGCTTCCTCGCTCACTGACTCGCTGCGCTCGGTCGTTCGGCTGCGGCGAGCGGT
ATCAGCTCACTCAAAGGCGGTAATACGGTTATCCACAGAATCAGGGGATAACGCAGGAAAGAACATGTGA
GCAAAAGGCCAGCAAAAGGCCAGGAACCGTAAAAAGGCCGCGTTGCTGGCGTTTTTCCATAGGCTCCGCC
CCCCTGACGAGCATCACAAAAATCGACGCTCAAGTCAGAGGTGGCGAAACCCGACAGGACTATAAAGATA
CCAGGCGTTTCCCCCTGGAAGCTCCCTCGTGCGCTCTCCTGTTCCGACCCTGCCGCTTACCGGATACCTG
TCCGCCTTTCTCCCTTCGGGAAGCGTGGCGCTTTCTCATAGCTCACGCTGTAGGTATCTCAGTTCGGTGT
AGGTCGTTCGCTCCAAGCTGGGCTGTGTGCACGAACCCCCCGTTCAGCCCGACCGCTGCGCCTTATCCGG
TAACTATCGTCTTGAGTCCAACCCGGTAAGACACGACTTATCGCCACTGGCAGCAGCCACTGGTAACAGG
ATTAGCAGAGCGAGGTATGTAGGCGGTGCTACAGAGTTCTTGAAGTGGTGGCCTAACTACGGCTACACTA
GAAGAACAGTATTTGGTATCTGCGCTCTGCTGAAGCCAGTTACCTTCGGAAAAAGAGTTGGTAGCTCTTG
ATCCGGCAAACAAACCACCGCTGGTAGCGGTGGTTTTTTTGTTTGCAAGCAGCAGATTACGCGCAGAAAA
AAAGGATCTCAAGAAGATCCTTTGATCTTTTCTACGGGGTCTGACGCTCAGTGGAACGAAAACTCACGTT
AAGGGATTTTGGTCATGAGATTATCAAAAAGGATCTTCACCTAGATCCTTTTAAATTAAAAATGAAGTTT
TAAATCAATCTAAAGTATATATGAGTAAACTTGGTCTGACAGTTACCAATGCTTAATCAGTGAGGCACCT
ATCTCAGCGATCTGTCTATTTCGTTCATCCATAGTTGCCTGACTCCCCGTCGTGTAGATAACTACGATAC
GGGAGGGCTTACCATCTGGCCCCAGTGCTGCAATGATACCGCGAGACCCACGCTCACCGGCTCCAGATTT
ATCAGCAATAAACCAGCCAGCCGGAAGGGCCGAGCGCAGAAGTGGTCCTGCAACTTTATCCGCCTCCATC
CAGTCTATTAATTGTTGCCGGGAAGCTAGAGTAAGTAGTTCGCCAGTTAATAGTTTGCGCAACGTTGTTG
CCATTGCTACAGGCATCGTGGTGTCACGCTCGTCGTTTGGTATGGCTTCATTCAGCTCCGGTTCCCAACG
ATCAAGGCGAGTTACATGATCCCCCATGTTGTGCAAAAAAGCGGTTAGCTCCTTCGGTCCTCCGATCGTT
GTCAGAAGTAAGTTGGCCGCAGTGTTATCACTCATGGTTATGGCAGCACTGCATAATTCTCTTACTGTCA
TGCCATCCGTAAGATGCTTTTCTGTGACTGGTGAGTACTCAACCAAGTCATTCTGAGAATAGTGTATGCG
GCGACCGAGTTGCTCTTGCCCGGCGTCAATACGGGATAATACCGCGCCACATAGCAGAACTTTAAAAGTG
CTCATCATTGGAAAACGTTCTTCGGGGCGAAAACTCTCAAGGATCTTACCGCTGTTGAGATCCAGTTCGA
TGTAACCCACTCGTGCACCCAACTGATCTTCAGCATCTTTTACTTTCACCAGCGTTTCTGGGTGAGCAAA
AACAGGAAGGCAAAATGCCGCAAAAAAGGGAATAAGGGCGACACGGAAATGTTGAATACTCATACTCTTC
CTTTTTCAATATTATTGAAGCATTTATCAGGGTTATTGTCTCATGAGCGGATACATATTTGAATGTATTT
AGAAAAATAAACAAATAGGGGTTCCGCGCACATTTCCCCGAAAAGTGCCACCTGACGTCTAAGAAACCAT
TATTATCATGACATTAACCTATAAAAATAGGCGTATCACGAGGCCCT
Features (pLannotate 1.2.2; 12 found; start..end, strand, type, name):
      6..41      +  CDS            rop (fragment): Rop protein, which maintains plasmids at low copy number; rop
    143..242     +  misc_feature   bom (fragment): basis of mobility region from pBR322
    248..405     -  CDS            lacZα (fragment): LacZα fragment of β-galactosidase; lacZ fragment
    776..1633    +  CDS            NGFR (fragment): TNR16_HUMAN - Also known as TNFRSF16. Experimental evidence at protein level: Swiss-Prot protein existence level 1. Low affinity receptor which can bind to NGF, BDNF, NTF3, and NTF4. Forms a heterodimeric receptor with SORCS2 that binds the precursor forms of NGF, BDNF and NTF3 with high affinity, and has much lower affinity for mature NGF and BDNF (PubMed:24908487). Plays an important role in differentiation and survival of specific neuronal populations during development (By similarity). Can mediate cell survival as well as cell death of neural cells. Plays a role in the inactivation of RHOA
   1986..2019    +  misc_feature   MCS (fragment): pUC18/19 multiple cloning site
   2056..2072    -  protein_bind   lac operator: The lac repressor binds to the lac operator to inhibit transcription in E. coli. This inhibition can be relieved by adding lactose or isopropyl-β-D-thiogalactopyranoside (IPTG). lac repressor encoded by lacI
   2080..2110    -  promoter       lac promoter: promoter for the E. coli lac operon
   2125..2146    -  protein_bind   CAP binding site: CAP binding activates transcription in the presence of cAMP. E. coli catabolite activator protein
   2159..2251    -  CDS            lacI (fragment): lac repressor; lacI; The lac repressor binds to the lac operator to inhibit transcription in E. coli. This inhibition can be relieved by adding lactose or isopropyl-β-D-thiogalactopyranoside (IPTG).
   2434..3022    -  rep_origin     ori: high-copy-number ColE1/pMB1/pBR322/pUC origin of replication
   3193..4053    -  CDS            AmpR: β-lactamase; bla; confers resistance to ampicillin, carbenicillin, and related antibiotics
   4054..4158    -  promoter       AmpR promoter: bla
