[The description below was written by a language model from this plasmid's Addgene catalogue record and pLannotate feature annotations shown in this document.]
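Description:
pTR-342 pUC19-tNGFR-P2A-CD28 N is a 4.2 kb pUC19-based plasmid classified as a CRISPR vector. It serves as a homology-directed repair donor for knocking a truncated NGFR (tNGFR) sequence into the human CD28 locus. It is propagated in E. coli as a high-copy plasmid through the ColE1/pUC origin and is selected with ampicillin via the β-lactamase gene and its native promoter. The remaining annotated backbone features are pUC19 remnants: fragments of lacZα split by the insert, part of the multiple cloning site, the lac promoter, operator and CAP site, and short rop, bom and lacI fragments. None of these has a role in the editing application.

The payload sits in the disrupted lacZα/MCS region. The only annotated element there is a roughly 860 bp fragment of the human NGFR (TNFRSF16) coding sequence, consistent with a truncated form of the low-affinity nerve growth factor receptor. Truncated NGFR is commonly used as a cell-surface marker for detecting or enriching edited cells. The plasmid name indicates that tNGFR is followed by a P2A self-cleaving peptide and targeted to the N-terminal end of CD28, which would place the marker and the native CD28 protein on one transcript under the endogenous promoter. The P2A and the flanking CD28 sequences are not annotated. The unannotated stretches on either side of the NGFR fragment presumably contain the CD28 homology arms. No mammalian promoter, guide RNA cassette or Cas9 gene appears in the feature table, so the nuclease components must be supplied separately. The associated publication concerns high-yield genome engineering of primary cells with hybrid ssDNA repair templates, so this plasmid probably serves as a source for such templates.
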