Addgene plasmid #186056: pTR-342 pUC19-tNGFR-P2A-CD28 N
Purpose: Knockin of truncated NGFR to target gene
Depositing lab: Alexander Marson. Depositing organization: J. David Gladstone Institutes. Publication: High-yield genome engineering in primary cells using a hybrid ssDNA repair template and small-molecule cocktails. Shy BR, Vykunta VS, Ha A, Talbot A, Roth TL, Nguyen DN, Pfeifer WG, Chen YY, Blaeschke F, Shifrut E, Vedova S, Mamedov MR, Chung JJ, Li H, Yu R, Wu D, Wolf J, Martin TG, Castro CE, Ye L, Esensten JH, Eyquem J, Marson A. Nat Biotechnol. 2022 Aug 25:10.1038/s41587-022-01418-8. doi: 10.1038/s41587-022-01418-8. PubMed 36008610.
Backbone
  Vector backbone: PUC19
  Vector type: CRISPR
Growth in bacteria
  Bacterial resistance: Ampicillin, 100 μg/mL
  Growth temperature: 37°C
  Growth strain: DH5alpha
  Copy number: High Copy
Gene/Insert
  Gene/Insert name: CD28
  Species: H. sapiens (human)
  Mutation: WT with tNGFR sequence
  Entrez Gene: CD28 (a.k.a. Tp44)
  Cloning method: Unknown
Terms and licenses: Academic/Nonprofit Terms; Industry Terms: Not Available to Industry
Depositor comments: Please visit https://www.biorxiv.org/content/10.1101/2021.09.02.458799v1 for bioRxiv preprint.
How to cite: pTR-342 pUC19-tNGFR-P2A-CD28 N was a gift from Alexander Marson (Addgene plasmid # 186056 ; http://n2t.net/addgene:186056 ; RRID:Addgene_186056)
